Addgene plasmid #79429: pcDNA3/hArf5(T31N)-HA
Purpose: Expresses C-terminally HA-tagged Arf5(T31N) in mammalian cells
Depositing lab: Kazuhisa Nakayama. Depositing organization: Kyoto University, Graduate School of Pharmaceutical Sciences. Publication: Class I Arfs (Arf1 and Arf3) and Arf6 are localized to the Flemming body and play important roles in cytokinesis. Hanai A, Ohgi M, Yagi C, Ueda T, Shin HW, Nakayama K. J Biochem. 2016 Feb;159(2):201-8. doi: 10.1093/jb/mvv088. Epub 2015 Sep 1. PubMed 26330566.
Backbone
  Vector backbone: pcDNA3
  Backbone manufacturer: Invitrogen
  Vector type: Mammalian Expression
  Selectable markers: Neomycin (select with G418)
Growth in bacteria
  Bacterial resistance: Ampicillin, 100 μg/mL
  Growth temperature: 37°C
  Growth strain: DH5alpha
  Copy number: Unknown
Gene/Insert
  Gene/Insert name: Arf5
  Species: H. sapiens (human)
  Mutation: changed Threonine 31 to Asparagine
  Entrez Gene: ARF5
  Tag / fusion protein: HA (C terminal on backbone)
Terms and licenses: Academic/Nonprofit Terms; Industry Terms: Not Available to Industry
How to cite: pcDNA3/hArf5(T31N)-HA was a gift from Kazuhisa Nakayama (Addgene plasmid # 79429 ; http://n2t.net/addgene:79429 ; RRID:Addgene_79429)
