[The description below was written by a language model from this plasmid's Addgene catalogue record and pLannotate feature annotations shown in this document.]
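Description:
pcDNA3/hArf5(T31N)-HA is a mammalian expression plasmid of about 5.9 kb, built on the Invitrogen pcDNA3 backbone, that drives production of a mutant human ADP-ribosylation factor 5 (ARF5) carrying a C-terminal HA epitope tag. It is propagated in E. coli through a high-copy ColE1/pUC-type origin and selected with ampicillin via the β-lactamase gene. An f1 origin is also present, allowing single-stranded DNA production. For mammalian cells, an SV40 early promoter drives the neomycin phosphotransferase gene, followed by an SV40 polyadenylation signal, so stable transfectants can be selected with G418.

The ARF5 coding sequence sits downstream of the human cytomegalovirus immediate early enhancer and promoter and upstream of the bovine growth hormone polyadenylation signal, giving strong constitutive expression after transfection. T7 and SP6 phage promoters flank the insert, as is standard for pcDNA3, and can serve for in vitro transcription or as sequencing primer sites. The HA tag is recorded in the catalogue as a C-terminal fusion but is not separately annotated in the feature table; presumably it lies in the short stretch just after the annotated ARF5 reading frame. Several small annotations (an HIV-1 LTR fragment, a ble fragment, lac elements) look like short similarity matches or backbone remnants rather than functional parts.

The insert carries a threonine 31 to asparagine substitution. In Arf-family small GTPases, this type of change is generally used to create a GDP-locked, dominant-negative form, although the record itself states only the mutation. The tag permits detection by immunofluorescence or immunoblotting. The associated publication concerns Arf localization and roles in cytokinesis.
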