Features (pLannotate 1.2.2; 22 found; start..end, strand, type, name):
    152..1012    -  CDS            AmpR: β-lactamase; bla; confers resistance to ampicillin, carbenicillin, and related antibiotics
   1013..1117    -  promoter       AmpR promoter: bla
   1176..1228    -  misc_feature   bom (fragment): basis of mobility region from pBR322
   1383..1762    +  enhancer       CMV enhancer: human cytomegalovirus immediate early enhancer
   1763..1966    +  promoter       CMV promoter: human cytomegalovirus (CMV) immediate early promoter
   1962..1995    +  LTR            5' LTR (truncated) (fragment): truncated 5' long terminal repeat (LTR) from HIV-1
   2011..2029    +  promoter       T7 promoter: promoter for bacteriophage T7 RNA polymerase
   2049..2588    +  CDS            ARF5: ARF5_HUMAN - Experimental evidence at protein level: Swiss-Prot protein existence level 1. (Microbial infection) Functions as an allosteric activator of the cholera toxin catalytic subunit, an ADP-ribosyltransferase. From Homo sapiens (Human).
   2624..2641    -  misc_feature   MCS (fragment): pBluescript multiple cloning site
   2650..2668    -  promoter       SP6 promoter: promoter for bacteriophage SP6 RNA polymerase
   2694..2918    +  polyA_signal   bGH poly(A) signal: bovine growth hormone polyadenylation signal
   2922..2943    +  promoter       SV40 promoter (fragment): SV40 enhancer and early promoter
   2964..3392    +  rep_origin     f1 ori (sequence partly withheld): f1 bacteriophage origin of replication; arrow indicates direction of (+) strand synthesis
   3406..3735    +  promoter       SV40 promoter: SV40 enhancer and early promoter
   3802..4593    +  CDS            neo: KKA2_KLEPN - Also known as kan, nptII. Experimental evidence at protein level: Swiss-Prot protein existence level 1. Resistance to kanamycin, neomycin, paromomycin, ribostamycin, butirosin and gentamicin B. From Klebsiella pneumoniae.
   4617..4775    +  CDS            ble (fragment): BLE_KLEPN - Experimental evidence at protein level: Swiss-Prot protein existence level 1. Binding protein with a strong affinity to the bleomycin family of antibiotics. Binds to CL990; an antimitotic-antibiotic compound. From Klebsiella pneumoniae.
   4770..4891    +  polyA_signal   SV40 poly(A) signal: SV40 polyadenylation signal
   4964..4980    -  protein_bind   lac operator: The lac repressor binds to the lac operator to inhibit transcription in E. coli. This inhibition can be relieved by adding lactose or isopropyl-β-D-thiogalactopyranoside (IPTG). lac repressor encoded by lacI
   4988..5018    -  promoter       lac promoter: promoter for the E. coli lac operon
   5033..5054    -  protein_bind   CAP binding site: CAP binding activates transcription in the presence of cAMP. E. coli catabolite activator protein
   5067..5159    -  CDS            lacI (fragment): lac repressor; lacI; The lac repressor binds to the lac operator to inhibit transcription in E. coli. This inhibition can be relieved by adding lactose or isopropyl-β-D-thiogalactopyranoside (IPTG).
   5342..5930    -  rep_origin     ori: high-copy-number ColE1/pMB1/pBR322/pUC origin of replication
>Addgene plasmid #79429 | pcDNA3/hArf5(T31N)-HA | addgene full sequence | sequence record 176242 | Addgene NGS Result
CTACGGGGTCTGACGCTCAGTGGAACGAAAACTCACGTTAAGGGATTTTGGTCATGAGATTATCAAAAAG
GATCTTCACCTAGATCCTTTTAAATTAAAAATGAAGTTTTAAATCAATCTAAAGTATATATGAGTAAACT
TGGTCTGACAGTTACCAATGCTTAATCAGTGAGGCACCTATCTCAGCGATCTGTCTATTTCGTTCATCCA
TAGTTGCCTGACTCCCCGTCGTGTAGATAACTACGATACGGGAGGGCTTACCATCTGGCCCCAGTGCTGC
AATGATACCGCGAGACCCACGCTCACCGGCTCCAGATTTATCAGCAATAAACCAGCCAGCCGGAAGGGCC
GAGCGCAGAAGTGGTCCTGCAACTTTATCCGCCTCCATCCAGTCTATTAATTGTTGCCGGGAAGCTAGAG
TAAGTAGTTCGCCAGTTAATAGTTTGCGCAACGTTGTTGCCATTGCTACAGGCATCGTGGTGTCACGCTC
GTCGTTTGGTATGGCTTCATTCAGCTCCGGTTCCCAACGATCAAGGCGAGTTACATGATCCCCCATGTTG
TGCAAAAAAGCGGTTAGCTCCTTCGGTCCTCCGATCGTTGTCAGAAGTAAGTTGGCCGCAGTGTTATCAC
TCATGGTTATGGCAGCACTGCATAATTCTCTTACTGTCATGCCATCCGTAAGATGCTTTTCTGTGACTGG
TGAGTACTCAACCAAGTCATTCTGAGAATAGTGTATGCGGCGACCGAGTTGCTCTTGCCCGGCGTCAATA
CGGGATAATACCGCGCCACATAGCAGAACTTTAAAAGTGCTCATCATTGGAAAACGTTCTTCGGGGCGAA
AACTCTCAAGGATCTTACCGCTGTTGAGATCCAGTTCGATGTAACCCACTCGTGCACCCAACTGATCTTC
AGCATCTTTTACTTTCACCAGCGTTTCTGGGTGAGCAAAAACAGGAAGGCAAAATGCCGCAAAAAAGGGA
ATAAGGGCGACACGGAAATGTTGAATACTCATACTCTTCCTTTTTCAATATTATTGAAGCATTTATCAGG
GTTATTGTCTCATGAGCGGATACATATTTGAATGTATTTAGAAAAATAAACAAATAGGGGTTCCGCGCAC
ATTTCCCCGAAAAGTGCCACCTGACGTCGACGGATCGGGAGATCTCCCGATCCCCTATGGTGCACTCTCA
GTACAATCTGCTCTGATGCCGCATAGTTAAGCCAGTATCTGCTCCCTGCTTGTGTGTTGGAGGTCGCTGA
GTAGTGCGCGAGCAAAATTTAAGCTACAACAAGGCAAGGCTTGACCGACAATTGCATGAAGAATCTGCTT
AGGGTTAGGCGTTTTGCGCTGCTTCGCGATGTACGGGCCAGATATACGCGTTGACATTGATTATTGACTA
GTTATTAATAGTAATCAATTACGGGGTCATTAGTTCATAGCCCATATATGGAGTTCCGCGTTACATAACT
TACGGTAAATGGCCCGCCTGGCTGACCGCCCAACGACCCCCGCCCATTGACGTCAATAATGACGTATGTT
CCCATAGTAACGCCAATAGGGACTTTCCATTGACGTCAATGGGTGGAGTATTTACGGTAAACTGCCCACT
TGGCAGTACATCAAGTGTATCATATGCCAAGTACGCCCCCTATTGACGTCAATGACGGTAAATGGCCCGC
CTGGCATTATGCCCAGTACATGACCTTATGGGACTTTCCTACTTGGCAGTACATCTACGTATTAGTCATC
GCTATTACCATGGTGATGCGGTTTTGGCAGTACATCAATGGGCGTGGATAGCGGTTTGACTCACGGGGAT
TTCCAAGTCTCCACCCCATTGACGTCAATGGGAGTTTGTTTTGGCACCAAAATCAACGGGACTTTCCAAA
ATGTCGTAACAACTCCGCCCCATTGACGCAAATGGGCGGTAGGCGTGTACGGTGGGAGGTCTATATAAGC
AGAGCTCTCTGGCTAACTAGAGAACCCACTGCTTACTGGCTTATCGAAATTAATACGACTCACTATAGGG
AGACCCAAGCTTGCCACCATGGGCCTCACGGTGTCCGCGCTCTTTTCGCGGATCTTCGGGAAGAAGCAGA
TGCGGATCCTTATGGTTGGCCTGGATGCGGCCGGCAAGAACACCATCCTCTACAAGCTGAAGTTGGGGGA
GATTGTCACCACCATCCCCACTATAGGCTTCAATGTGGAAACAGTGGAATATAAGAACATCTGTTTCACA
GTGTGGGATGTTGGAGGCCAGGATAAGATTCGGCCTCTGTGGCGGCACTACTTCCAGAACACTCAGGGCC
TCATCTTTGTGGTAGACAGCAACGACCGGGAGCGGGTCCAGGAGTCTGCTGATGAACTCCAGAAGATGCT
GCAGGAGGATGAGCTCCGGGATGCGGTGCTGCTGGTGTTTGCCAACAAGCAGGACATGCCCAATGCCATG
CCCGTGAGCGAGCTGACTGACAAGCTGGGCCTTCAGCACCTGCGTAGCCGCACGTGGTACGTCCAGGCCA
CCTGTGCCACCCAAGGCACAGGCCTGTATGATGGGCTGGACTGGCTGTCCCACGAACTTTCAAAACGTCT
CGAGTATCCATACGATGTACCAGACTACGCAGAGATCCACTAGTTCTAGAGGGCCCTATTCTATAGTGTC
ACCTAAATGCTAGAGCTCGCTGATCAGCCTCGACTGTGCCTTCTAGTTGCCAGCCATCTGTTGTTTGCCC
CTCCCCCGTGCCTTCCTTGACCCTGGAAGGTGCCACTCCCACTGTCCTTTCCTAATAAAATGAGGAAATT
GCATCGCATTGTCTGAGTAGGTGTCATTCTATTCTGGGGGGTGGGGTGGGGCAGGACAGCAAGGGGGAGG
ATTGGGAAGACAATAGCAGGCATGCTGGGGATGCGGTGGGCTCTATGGCTTCTGAGGCGGAAAGAACCAG
CTGGGGCTCTAGGGGGTATCCCC
[124 nt withheld, positions 2964-3087]
C
[91 nt withheld, positions 3089-3179]
A
[49 nt withheld, positions 3181-3229]
CCTTTGACGTTGGAGTCCACGTTCTTT
[37 nt withheld, positions 3257-3293]
ACCCTATCTCGGTCTATTCTTTTGATTTATAAGGGATTTTGCCGATTTCGGCCTATTGGTTAAAAAATGA
GCTGATTTAACAAAAATTTAACGCGAATTAATTCTGTGGAATGTGTGTCAGTTAGGGTGTGGAAAGTCCC
CAGGCTCCCCAGCAGGCAGAAGTATGCAAAGCATGCATCTCAATTAGTCAGCAACCAGGTGTGGAAAGTC
CCCAGGCTCCCCAGCAGGCAGAAGTATGCAAAGCATGCATCTCAATTAGTCAGCAACCATAGTCCCGCCC
CTAACTCCGCCCATCCCGCCCCTAACTCCGCCCAGTTCCGCCCATTCTCCGCCCCATGGCTGACTAATTT
TTTTTATTTATGCAGAGGCCGAGGCCGCCTCTGCCTCTGAGCTATTCCAGAAGTAGTGAGGAGGCTTTTT
TGGAGGCCTAGGCTTTTGCAAAAAGCTCCCGGGAGCTTGTATATCCATTTTCGGATCTGATCAAGAGACA
GGATGAGGATCGTTTCGCATGATTGAACAAGATGGATTGCACGCAGGTTCTCCGGCCGCTTGGGTGGAGA
GGCTATTCGGCTATGACTGGGCACAACAGACAATCGGCTGCTCTGATGCCGCCGTGTTCCGGCTGTCAGC
GCAGGGGCGCCCGGTTCTTTTTGTCAAGACCGACCTGTCCGGTGCCCTGAATGAACTGCAGGACGAGGCA
GCGCGGCTATCGTGGCTGGCCACGACGGGCGTTCCTTGCGCAGCTGTGCTCGACGTTGTCACTGAAGCGG
GAAGGGACTGGCTGCTATTGGGCGAAGTGCCGGGGCAGGATCTCCTGTCATCTCACCTTGCTCCTGCCGA
GAAAGTATCCATCATGGCTGATGCAATGCGGCGGCTGCATACGCTTGATCCGGCTACCTGCCCATTCGAC
CACCAAGCGAAACATCGCATCGAGCGAGCACGTACTCGGATGGAAGCCGGTCTTGTCGATCAGGATGATC
TGGACGAAGAGCATCAGGGGCTCGCGCCAGCCGAACTGTTCGCCAGGCTCAAGGCGCGCATGCCCGACGG
CGAGGATCTCGTCGTGACCCATGGCGATGCCTGCTTGCCGAATATCATGGTGGAAAATGGCCGCTTTTCT
GGATTCATCGACTGTGGCCGGCTGGGTGTGGCGGACCGCTATCAGGACATAGCGTTGGCTACCCGTGATA
TTGCTGAAGAGCTTGGCGGCGAATGGGCTGACCGCTTCCTCGTGCTTTACGGTATCGCCGCTCCCGATTC
GCAGCGCATCGCCTTCTATCGCCTTCTTGACGAGTTCTTCTGAGCGGGACTCTGGGGTTCGAAATGACCG
ACCAAGCGACGCCCAACCTGCCATCACGAGATTTCGATTCCACCGCCGCCTTCTATGAAAGGTTGGGCTT
CGGAATCGTTTTCCGGGACGCCGGCTGGATGATCCTCCAGCGCGGGGATCTCATGCTGGAGTTCTTCGCC
CACCCCAACTTGTTTATTGCAGCTTATAATGGTTACAAATAAAGCAATAGCATCACAAATTTCACAAATA
AAGCATTTTTTTCACTGCATTCTAGTTGTGGTTTGTCCAAACTCATCAATGTATCTTATCATGTCTGTAT
ACCGTCGACCTCTAGCTAGAGCTTGGCGTAATCATGGTCATAGCTGTTTCCTGTGTGAAATTGTTATCCG
CTCACAATTCCACACAACATACGAGCCGGAAGCATAAAGTGTAAAGCCTGGGGTGCCTAATGAGTGAGCT
AACTCACATTAATTGCGTTGCGCTCACTGCCCGCTTTCCAGTCGGGAAACCTGTCGTGCCAGCTGCATTA
ATGAATCGGCCAACGCGCGGGGAGAGGCGGTTTGCGTATTGGGCGCTCTTCCGCTTCCTCGCTCACTGAC
TCGCTGCGCTCGGTCGTTCGGCTGCGGCGAGCGGTATCAGCTCACTCAAAGGCGGTAATACGGTTATCCA
CAGAATCAGGGGATAACGCAGGAAAGAACATGTGAGCAAAAGGCCAGCAAAAGGCCAGGAACCGTAAAAA
GGCCGCGTTGCTGGCGTTTTTCCATAGGCTCCGCCCCCCTGACGAGCATCACAAAAATCGACGCTCAAGT
CAGAGGTGGCGAAACCCGACAGGACTATAAAGATACCAGGCGTTTCCCCCTGGAAGCTCCCTCGTGCGCT
CTCCTGTTCCGACCCTGCCGCTTACCGGATACCTGTCCGCCTTTCTCCCTTCGGGAAGCGTGGCGCTTTC
TCATAGCTCACGCTGTAGGTATCTCAGTTCGGTGTAGGTCGTTCGCTCCAAGCTGGGCTGTGTGCACGAA
CCCCCCGTTCAGCCCGACCGCTGCGCCTTATCCGGTAACTATCGTCTTGAGTCCAACCCGGTAAGACACG
ACTTATCGCCACTGGCAGCAGCCACTGGTAACAGGATTAGCAGAGCGAGGTATGTAGGCGGTGCTACAGA
GTTCTTGAAGTGGTGGCCTAACTACGGCTACACTAGAAGAACAGTATTTGGTATCTGCGCTCTGCTGAAG
CCAGTTACCTTCGGAAAAAGAGTTGGTAGCTCTTGATCCGGCAAACAAACCACCGCTGGTAGCGGTGGTT
TTTTTGTTTGCAAGCAGCAGATTACGCGCAGAAAAAAAGGATCTCAAGAAGATCCTTTGATCTTTT
